>Addgene plasmid #240748 | BCTV-VS domesticated-pUPD2 | addgene full sequence | sequence record 482054 | Addgene NGS Result
GTATATATGAGTAAACTTGGTCTGACAGCTCGAGGCTTGGATTCTCACCAATAAAAAACGCCCGGCGGCA
ACCGAGCGTTCTGAACAAATCCAGATGGAGTTCTGAGGTCATTACTGGATCTATCAACAGGAGTCCAAGC
GAGCTCGATATCAAATTACGCCCCGCCCTGCCACTCGTCGCAGTACTGTTGTAATTCATTAAGCATTCTG
CCGACATGGAAGCCATCACAAACGGCATGATGAACCTGAATCGCCAGCGGCATCAGCACCTTGTCGCCTT
GCGTATAATATTTGCCCATGGTGAAAACGGGGGCGAAGAAGTTGTCCATATTGGCCACGTTTAAATCAAA
ACTGGTGAAACTCACCCAGGGATTGGCTGATACGAAAAACATATTCTCAATAAACCCTTTAGGGAAATAG
GCCAGGTTTTCACCGTAACACGCCACATCTTGCGAATATATGTGTAGAAACTGCCGGAAATCGTCGTGGT
ATTCACTCCAGAGTGATGAAAACGTTTCAGTTTGCTCATGGAAAACGGTGTAACAAGGGTGAACACTATC
CCATATCACCAGCTCACCGTCTTTCATTGCCATACGAAATTCCGGATGAGCATTCATCAGGCGGGCAAGA
ATGTGAATAAAGGCCGGATAAAACTTGTGCTTATTTTTCTTTACGGTCTTTAAAAAGGCCGTAATATCCA
GCTGAACGGTCTGGTTATAGGTACATTGAGCAACTGACTGAAATGCCTCAAAATGTTCTTTACGATGCCA
TTGGGATATATCAACGGTGGTATATCCAGTGATTTTTTTCTCCATTTTAGCTTCCTTAGCTCCTGAAAAT
CTCGATAACTCAAAAAATACGCCCGGTAGTGATCTTATTTCATTATGGTGAAAGTTGGAACCTCTTACGT
GCCCGATCAACTCGAGTGCCACCTGACGTCTAAGAAACCATTATTATCATGACATTAACCTATAAAAATA
GGCGTATCACGAGGCAGAATTTCAGATAAAAAAAATCCTTAGCTTTCGCTAAGGATGATTTCTGGAATTC
GCGGCCGCTTCTAGAGCGATGAGTGGTCTCGGGAGCCGTTATAATATTACCGGATGGCCCGAAAAAAATG
GGCAACCAATCAAAACGTGACACGTGGAAGGGTACTGTAGAATGATGTGACGTTTTTGAGCGGGAAACTT
CCTGAAGAAGATTCCTTTCAGATAAGATTTGTTGACTGGTCAATAGAAGGGGACAACTTTATTAAAGTAA
CTTTACTTTATTAAAAGTAAAGTTAGTGGGCCCCACAGGAAACTTGCTCAGCAAGTTTTAAGTGGGCCCC
ACAGGAAACTTGCTCAGCAAGTTTTAACTGGGCCCCGCAGGAAACTTGCTCAGCAAGTTTTGCATTATGT
CGTTTTATATACATTTTTTTTACATGTATATGTACTTATAAATGATGGTCTGTCTACCAGACTGGTTATT
TTTGCTATTTATCTTCAGTATTCTACTGCAATCAGGTACGAACTTTTATGGGACCTTTCAGAGTGGATCA
ATTTCCAGACAATTATCCAGCCTTTCTAGCAGTATCGACCAGTTGTTTCTTAAGGTACAACAGGTGGTGT
ATACTAGGTATCCATCAAGAGATAGGGTCAGTGACCCTAGAAGAAGGCGAGGTCTTTCGTCAATTCCAGA
AGGAAGTGAAGAAGCTACTGAGGTGTAAGGTTAATTTTCATAGGAAGTGTTCGTTGTATGAGGAAATATA
CAAGAAATACGTATACAATGTCCCAGAAAAGAAAGGTGAATCCTCAAAGTGCGTGGCCGAAGAAGAGGAG
GACTAGCTAACCATTGAGACCACTCATCGCGACTAGTAGCGGCCGCTGCAGTCCGGCAAAAAAGGGCAAG
GTGTCACCACCCTGCCCTTTTTCTTTAAAACCGAAAAGATTACTTCGCGTTATGCAGGCTTCCTCGCTCA
CTGACTCGCTGCGCTCGGTCGTTCGGCTGCGGCGAGCGGTATCAGCTCACTCAAAGGCGGTAATACGGTT
ATCCACAGAATCAGGGGATAACGCAGGAAAGAACATGTGAGCAAAAGGCCAGCAAAAGGCCAGGAACCGT
AAAAAGGCCGCGTTGCTGGCGTTTTTCCACAGGCTCCGCCCCCCTGACGAGCATCACAAAAATCGACGCT
CAAGTCAGAGGTGGCGAAACCCGACAGGACTATAAAGATACCAGGCGTTTCCCCCTGGAAGCTCCCTCGT
GCGCTCTCCTGTTCCGACCCTGCCGCTTACCGGATACCTGTCCGCCTTTCTCCCTTCGGGAAGCGTGGCG
CTTTCTCATAGCTCACGCTGTAGGTATCTCAGTTCGGTGTAGGTCGTTCGCTCCAAGCTGGGCTGTGTGC
ACGAACCCCCCGTTCAGCCCGACCGCTGCGCCTTATCCGGTAACTATCGTCTTGAGTCCAACCCGGTAAG
ACACGACTTATCGCCACTGGCAGCAGCCACTGGTAACAGGATTAGCAGAGCGAGGTATGTAGGCGGTGCT
ACAGAGTTCTTGAAGTGGTGGCCTAACTACGGCTACACTAGAAGAACAGTATTTGGTATCTGCGCTCTGC
TGAAGCCAGTTACCTTCGGAAAAAGAGTTGGTAGCTCTTGATCCGGCAAACAAACCACCGCTGGTAGCGG
TGGTTTTTTTGTTTGCAAGCAGCAGATTACGCGCAGAAAAAAAGGATCTCAAGAAGATCCTTTGATCTTT
TCTACGGGGTCTGACGCTCAGTGGAACGAAAACTCACGTTAAGGGATTTTGGTCATGAGATTATCAAAAA
GGATCTTCACCTAGATCCTTTTAAATTAAAAATGAAGTTTTAAATCAATCTAAA
Features (pLannotate 1.2.2; 10 found; start..end, strand, type, name):
     41..135     -  terminator     lambda t0 terminator: transcription terminator from phage lambda
    159..815     -  CDS            cat: CAT_ECOLX - Experimental evidence at protein level: Swiss-Prot protein existence level 1. This enzyme is an effector of chloramphenicol resistance in bacteria. From Escherichia coli. This protein is used as a marker in many commonly used cloning vectors, such as pACYC184.
    816..913     -  promoter       cat promoter: promoter of the E. coli cat gene encoding chloramphenicol acetyltransferase
    999..1042    -  terminator     bacterial terminator: putative bacterial transcription terminator
   1045..1066    +  misc_feature   BioBrick prefix: BioBrick prefix for parts that do not start with "ATG"
   1442..1705    +  CDS            MP_BCTVC: Protein predicted: Swiss-Prot protein existence level 4. Probably involved in the viral transport within, and between cells. From Beet curly top virus (strain California/Logan) (BCTV).
   1738..1827    +  CDS            CAPSD_BCTVC (fragment): Protein inferred from homology: Swiss-Prot protein existence level 3. Encapsidates the viral genome into characteristic twinned ('geminate') particles. Binds the genomic viral ssDNA and shuttles it into and out of the cell nucleus. Plays a role in protection of the genome from degradation, virus acquisition and transmission by insect vectors, infectivity, and systemic movement. The CP of monopartite geminiviruses is absolutely essential for virus movement (By similarity). From Beet curly top virus (strain California/Logan) (BCTV).
   1852..1871    +  misc_feature   BioBrick suffix: universal suffix for all parts
   1872..1929    +  terminator     his operon terminator: This putative transcriptin terminator from the E. coli his operon has a 2-bp deletion introduced during synthesis. Its efficiency has not been determined.
   2124..2712    -  rep_origin     ori: high-copy-number ColE1/pMB1/pBR322/pUC origin of replication
