[The description below was written by a language model from this plasmid's Addgene catalogue record and pLannotate feature annotations shown in this document.]
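Description:
BCTV-VS domesticated-pUPD2 is a GoldenBraid level-0 part plasmid built on the pUPD2 entry (domestication) vector, a small synthetic-biology backbone used to store standardised DNA parts in E. coli. The sequenced record is about 2.9 kb. It is maintained at high copy from a ColE1/pUC-type origin and selected with chloramphenicol through a cat gene driven by its own promoter and followed by the lambda t0 terminator. The cloning site is insulated by bacterial terminators, including a his operon terminator, and flanked by BioBrick prefix and suffix sequences, so that read-through transcription into or out of the stored part is limited.

The insert, placed by Golden Gate cloning, is the virion-sense (VS) region of Beet curly top virus, a monopartite geminivirus. Automated annotation identifies an open reading frame matching the BCTV movement protein and only a short fragment matching the capsid protein, so the part appears to carry the virion-sense ORFs only in part rather than a complete coat protein gene. The V3 ORF named in the catalogue is not separately annotated. "Domesticated" means that internal type IIS restriction sites incompatible with GoldenBraid assembly have been removed. The record lists a two-nucleotide substitution in V3, which is presumably that change, though this is not explicitly stated. The part carries A1-B1 GoldenBraid grammar, meaning its overhangs assign it to that position in a transcriptional-unit assembly. No plant promoter, terminator or plant selection marker is present. The plasmid serves as a building block for assembling modular BCTV-based geminiviral vectors, developed for high-level cargo expression and gene targeting in plants.
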