Addgene plasmid #240748: BCTV-VS domesticated-pUPD2
Purpose: Domesticated BCTV virion sense ORFs with A1-B1 Goldenbraid grammar
Depositing lab: Jose Alonso. Depositing organization: North Carolina State University. Publication: Development of Modular Geminivirus-Based Vectors for High Cargo Expression and Gene Targeting in Plants. Neubauer M, Vollen K, Zhao C, Ascencio-Ibanez JT, Hanley-Bowdoin L, Stepanova AN, Alonso JM. Plant Biotechnol J. 2025 Sep 21. doi: 10.1111/pbi.70320. PubMed 40976866.
Backbone
  Vector backbone: pUPD2
  Vector type: Synthetic Biology
Growth in bacteria
  Bacterial resistance: Chloramphenicol, 25 μg/mL
  Growth temperature: 37°C
  Growth strain: DH5alpha
  Copy number: High Copy
Gene/Insert
  Gene/Insert name: BCTV VS
  Species: Beet Curly Top Virus
  Mutation: 2nt substitution in V3
  Cloning method: Golden Gate
Terms and licenses: Academic/Nonprofit Terms; Industry Terms: Not Available to Industry
How to cite: BCTV-VS domesticated-pUPD2 was a gift from Jose Alonso (Addgene plasmid # 240748 ; http://n2t.net/addgene:240748 ; RRID:Addgene_240748)
